Addgene plasmid #11818: pcDNA3-Casp8 C360A
Depositing lab: Guy Salvesen. Publication: Biochemical characteristics of caspases-3, -6, -7, and -8. Stennicke HR, Salvesen GS. J Biol Chem. 1997 Oct 10. 272(41):25719-23. 10.1074/jbc.272.41.25719 PubMed 9325297.
Backbone
  Vector backbone: pcDNA3
  Backbone manufacturer: Invitrogen
  Backbone size w/o insert (bp): 5446
  Vector type: Mammalian Expression
  Selectable markers: Neomycin (select with G418)
Growth in bacteria
  Bacterial resistance: Ampicillin, 100 μg/mL
  Growth temperature: 37°C
  Growth strain: DH5alpha
  Copy number: High Copy
Gene/Insert
  Gene/Insert name: Caspase 8 catalytic mutant (alt name: Caspase 8 isoform B)
  Species: H. sapiens (human)
  Insert size (bp): 1354
  Mutation: C360A
  Entrez Gene: CASP8 (a.k.a. ALPS2B, CAP4, Casp-8, FLICE, MACH, MCH5)
  Tag / fusion protein: HA (C terminal on insert)
  Cloning method: Restriction Enzyme; 5′ cloning site KpnI (unknown if destroyed); 3′ cloning site BamHI (unknown if destroyed)
  Sequencing primers: 5′ T7
Terms and licenses: Academic/Nonprofit Terms; Industry Terms: Not Available to Industry
How to cite: pcDNA3-Casp8 C360A was a gift from Guy Salvesen (Addgene plasmid # 11818 ; http://n2t.net/addgene:11818 ; RRID:Addgene_11818)
