[The description below was written by a language model from this plasmid's Addgene catalogue record.]
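Description:
pcDNA3-Casp8 C360A is a mammalian expression plasmid built on the Invitrogen pcDNA3 backbone (about 5.4 kb without insert) and carrying a catalytically inactive form of human caspase-8. It is propagated in E. coli as a high-copy plasmid under ampicillin selection. It also carries a neomycin resistance marker, so transfected mammalian cells can be selected with G418 to obtain stable lines. The record does not list individual regulatory features. However, pcDNA3 is a standard vector in which the insert is expressed from the CMV immediate-early promoter, and a T7 promoter lies upstream of the cloning site, consistent with the T7 primer listed for sequencing from the 5′ end.

The insert is roughly 1.35 kb and encodes human CASP8, described as isoform B, cloned between KpnI and BamHI sites; the record does not say whether these sites survived cloning. It carries a C360A substitution, which replaces the active-site cysteine of this cysteine protease with alanine and abolishes proteolytic activity. An HA epitope tag is fused to the C terminus of the protein, allowing detection or immunoprecipitation with anti-HA antibodies. Caspase-8 is the initiator caspase of death-receptor-mediated apoptosis, and overexpressing the wild-type enzyme typically kills cells. A catalytic-dead version such as this one is therefore generally used as a negative control for protease activity, as a potential dominant-negative reagent in apoptosis signalling studies, or to examine caspase-8 recruitment, interactions and processing without triggering cell death. The associated publication concerns the biochemical characterisation of caspases-3, -6, -7 and -8.
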