>Addgene plasmid #11818 | pcDNA3-Casp8 C360A | depositor partial sequence | sequence record 7073 | Author sequence
TTATTCCAGAGACTCCAGGAAAAGAGAATGTTGGAGGAAAGCAATCTGTCCTTCCTGAAGGAGCTGCTCT
TCCGAATTAATAGACTGGATTTGCTGATTACCTACCTAAACACTAGAAAGGAGGAGATGGAAAGGGAACT
TCAGACACCAGGCAGGGCTCAAATTTCTGCCTACAGGGTCATGCTCTATCAGATTTCAGAAGAAGTGAGC
AGATCAGAATTGAGGTCTTTTAAGTTTCTTTTGCAAGAGGAAATCTCCAAATGCAAACTGGATGATGACA
TGAACCTGCTGGATATTTTCATAGAGATGGAGAAGAGGGTCATCCTGGGAGAAGGAAAGTTGGACATCCT
GAAAAGAGTCTGTGCCCAAATCAACAAGAGCCTGCTGAAGATAATCAACGACTATGAAGAATTCAGCAAA
GAGAGAAGCAGCAGCCTTGAAGGAAGTCCTGATGAATTTTCAAATGGGGAGGAGTTGTGTGGGGTAATGA
CAATCTCGGACTCTCCAAGAGAACAGGATAGTGAATCACAGACTTTGGACAAAGTTTACCAAATGAAAAG
CAAACCTCGGGGATACTGTCTGATCATCAACAATCACAATTTTGCAAAAGCACGGGAGAAAGTGCCCAAA
CTTCACAGCATTAGGGACAGGAATGGAACACACTTGGATGCAGGGGCTTTGACCACGACCTTTGAAGAGC
TTCATTTTGAGATCAAGCCCCACCATGACTGCACAGTAGAGCAAATCTATGAGATTTTGAAAATCTACCA
ACTCATGGACCACAGTAACATGGACTGCTTCATCTGCTGTATCCTCTCCCATGGAGACAAGGGCATCATC
TATGGCACTGATGGACAGGAGGCCCCCATCTATGAGCTGACATCTCAGTTCACTGGTTTGAAGTGCCCTT
CCCTTGCTGGAAAACCCAAAGTGTTTTTTATTCAGGCTGCTCAGGGGGATAACTACCAGAAAGGTATACC
TGTTGAGACTGATTCAGAGGAGCAACCCTATTTAGAAATGGATTTATCATCACCTCAAACGAGATATATC
CCGGATGAGGCTGACTTTCTGCTGGGGATGGCCACTGTGAATAACTGTGTTTCCTACCGAAACCCTGCAG
AGGGAACCTGGTACATCCAGTCACTTTGCCAGAGCCTGAGAGAGCGATGTCCTCGAGGCGATGATATTCT
CACCATCCTGACTGAAGTGAACTATGAAGTAAGCAACAAGGATGACAAGAAAAACATGGGGAAACAGATG
CCTCAGCCTACTTTCACACTAAGAAAAAAACTTGTCTTCCCTTCTGATTACCCATACGACGTGCCAGACT
ACGCTTGAGGATCCACTAGTAACG
