>Addgene plasmid #11818 | pcDNA3-Casp8 C360A | addgene partial sequence | sequence record 18517 | T7 5'-TAATACGACTCACTATAGGG-3'
CTTTATGATATTGGGGGACAACTGGACAGTGAAGATCTGGCCTCCCTCAAGTTCCTGAGCCTGGACTACA
TTCCGCAAAGGAAGCAAGAACCCATCAAGGATGCCTTGATGTTATTCCAGAGACTCCAGGAAAAGAGAAT
GTTGGAGGAAAGCAATCTGTCCTTCCTGAAGGAGCTGCTCTTCCGAATTAATAGACTGGATTTGCTGATT
ACCTACCTAAACACTAGAAAGGAGGAGATGGAAAGGGAACTTCAGACACCAGGCAGGGCTCAAATTTCTG
CCTACAGGGTCATGCTCTATCAGATTTCAGAAGAAGTGAGCAGATCAGAATTGAGGTCTTTTAAGTTTCT
TTTGCAAGAGGAAATCTCCAAATGCAAACTGGATGATGACATGAACCTGCTGGATATTTTCATAGAGATG
GAGAAGAGGGTCATCCTGGGAGAAGGAAAGTTGGACATCCTGAAAAGAGTCTGTGCCCAAATCAACAAGA
GCCTGCTGAAGATAATCAACGACTATGAAGAATTCAGCAAAGAGAGAAGCAGCAGCCTTGAAGGAAGTCC
TGATGAATTTTCAAATGGGGAGGAGTTGTGTGGGGTAATGACAATCTCGGACTCTCCAAGAGAACAGGAT
AGTGAATCACAGACTTTGGACAAAGTTTACCAAATGAAAAGCAAACCTCGGGGATACTGTCTGATCATCA
ACAATCACAATTTTGCAAAAGCACGGGAGAA
