LOCUS       Exported 6906 bp ds-DNA circular SYN 12-MAY-2021
DEFINITION  synthetic circular DNA
ACCESSION   .
VERSION     .
KEYWORDS    pcDNA3-Casp8 C360A
SOURCE      synthetic DNA construct
  ORGANISM  synthetic DNA construct
REFERENCE   1 (bases 1 to 6906)
  AUTHORS   Stennicke HR, Salvesen GS
  TITLE     Biochemical characteristics of caspases-3, -6, -7, and -8.
  JOURNAL   J Biol Chem. 1997 Oct 10. 272(41):25719-23.
  PUBMED    9325297
REFERENCE   2 (bases 1 to 6906)
  AUTHORS   .
  TITLE     Direct Submission
  JOURNAL   Exported May 12, 2021 from SnapGene Server 1.1.58
            http://www.snapgene.com
FEATURES             Location/Qualifiers
     source          1..6906
                     /organism="synthetic DNA construct"
                     /mol_type="other DNA"
     primer_bind     complement(29..48)
                     /label=SV40pro-F
                     /note="SV40 promoter/origin, forward primer"
     primer_bind     275..295
                     /label=pBABE 3'
                     /note="SV40 enhancer, reverse primer for pBABE vectors"
     rep_origin      complement(304..732)
                     /direction=LEFT
                     /label=f1 ori
                     /note="f1 bacteriophage origin of replication; arrow
                     indicates direction of (+) strand synthesis"
     primer_bind     complement(414..435)
                     /label=F1ori-F
                     /note="F1 origin, forward primer"
     primer_bind     626..645
                     /label=F1ori-R
                     /note="F1 origin, reverse primer"
     polyA_signal    778..1002
                     /label=bGH poly(A) signal
                     /note="bovine growth hormone polyadenylation signal"
     primer_bind     991..1008
                     /label=BGH-rev
                     /note="Bovine growth hormone terminator, reverse primer.
                     Also called BGH reverse"
     promoter        1028..1046
                     /label=SP6 promoter
                     /note="promoter for bacteriophage SP6 RNA polymerase"
     primer_bind     1028..1045
                     /label=SP6
                     /note="SP6 promoter, forward primer"
     CDS             complement(1141..1167)
                     /codon_start=1
                     /product="HA (human influenza hemagglutinin) epitope tag"
                     /label=HA
                     /translation="YPYDVPDYA"
     primer_bind     complement(2623..2642)
                     /label=T7
                     /note="T7 promoter, forward primer"
     promoter        complement(2624..2642)
                     /label=T7 promoter
                     /note="promoter for bacteriophage T7 RNA polymerase"
     promoter        complement(2687..2890)
                     /label=CMV promoter
                     /note="human cytomegalovirus (CMV) immediate early
                     promoter"
     primer_bind     complement(2716..2736)
                     /label=CMV-F
                     /note="Human CMV immediate early promoter, forward primer"
     enhancer        2891..3270
                     /label=CMV enhancer
                     /note="human cytomegalovirus immediate early enhancer"
     primer_bind     3442..3461
                     /label=pRS-marker
                     /note="pRS vectors, use to sequence yeast selectable
                     marker"
     promoter        3536..3640
                     /gene="bla"
                     /label=AmpR promoter
     CDS             3641..4501
                     /codon_start=1
                     /gene="bla"
                     /product="beta-lactamase"
                     /label=AmpR
                     /note="confers resistance to ampicillin, carbenicillin, and
                     related antibiotics"
                     /translation="MSIQHFRVALIPFFAAFCLPVFAHPETLVKVKDAEDQLGARVGYI
                     ELDLNSGKILESFRPEERFPMMSTFKVLLCGAVLSRIDAGQEQLGRRIHYSQNDLVEYS
                     PVTEKHLTDGMTVRELCSAAITMSDNTAANLLLTTIGGPKELTAFLHNMGDHVTRLDRW
                     EPELNEAIPNDERDTTMPVAMATTLRKLLTGELLTLASRQQLIDWMEADKVAGPLLRSA
                     LPAGWFIADKSGAGERGSRGIIAALGPDGKPSRIVVIYTTGSQATMDERNRQIAEIGAS
                     LIKHW"
     primer_bind     complement(3859..3878)
                     /label=Amp-R
                     /note="Ampicillin resistance gene, reverse primer"
     rep_origin      4672..5260
                     /direction=RIGHT
                     /label=ori
                     /note="high-copy-number ColE1/pMB1/pBR322/pUC origin of
                     replication"
     primer_bind     5161..5180
                     /label=pBR322ori-F
                     /note="pBR322 origin, forward primer"
     primer_bind     5414..5431
                     /label=L4440
                     /note="L4440 vector, forward primer"
     protein_bind    5548..5569
                     /label=CAP binding site
                     /bound_moiety="E. coli catabolite activator protein"
                     /note="CAP binding activates transcription in the presence
                     of cAMP."
     promoter        5584..5614
                     /label=lac promoter
                     /note="promoter for the E. coli lac operon"
     protein_bind    5622..5638
                     /label=lac operator
                     /bound_moiety="lac repressor encoded by lacI"
                     /note="The lac repressor binds to the lac operator to
                     inhibit transcription in E. coli. This inhibition can be
                     relieved by adding lactose or
                     isopropyl-beta-D-thiogalactopyranoside (IPTG)."
     primer_bind     5627..5649
                     /label=M13/pUC Reverse
                     /note="In lacZ gene"
     primer_bind     5646..5662
                     /label=M13 rev
                     /note="common sequencing primer, one of multiple similar
                     variants"
     primer_bind     5646..5662
                     /label=M13 Reverse
                     /note="In lacZ gene. Also called M13-rev"
     polyA_signal    5711..5832
                     /label=SV40 poly(A) signal
                     /note="SV40 polyadenylation signal"
     primer_bind     complement(5722..5741)
                     /label=EBV-rev
                     /note="SV40 polyA terminator, reverse primer"
     primer_bind     5776..5795
                     /label=SV40pA-R
                     /note="SV40 polyA, reverse primer"
     CDS             complement(6006..6800)
                     /codon_start=1
                     /gene="aph(3')-II (or nptII)"
                     /product="aminoglycoside phosphotransferase from Tn5"
                     /label=NeoR/KanR
                     /note="confers resistance to neomycin, kanamycin, and G418
                     (Geneticin(R))"
                     /translation="MIEQDGLHAGSPAAWVERLFGYDWAQQTIGCSDAAVFRLSAQGRP
                     VLFVKTDLSGALNELQDEAARLSWLATTGVPCAAVLDVVTEAGRDWLLLGEVPGQDLLS
                     SHLAPAEKVSIMADAMRRLHTLDPATCPFDHQAKHRIERARTRMEAGLVDQDDLDEEHQ
                     GLAPAELFARLKARMPDGEDLVVTHGDACLPNIMVENGRFSGFIDCGRLGVADRYQDIA
                     LATRDIAEELGGEWADRFLVLYGIAAPDSQRIAFYRLLDEFF"
     primer_bind     complement(6117..6136)
                     /label=Neo-F
                     /note="Neomycin resistance gene, forward primer"
     primer_bind     6727..6746
                     /label=Neo-R
                     /note="Neomycin resistance gene, reverse primer"
     promoter        complement(6867..290)
                     /label=SV40 promoter
                     /note="SV40 enhancer and early promoter"
     rep_origin      6881..110
                     /label=SV40 ori
                     /note="SV40 origin of replication"
ORIGIN
        1 ttctggaata gctcagaggc agaggcggcc tcggcctctg cataaataaa aaaaattagt
       61 cagccatggg gcggagaatg ggcggaactg ggcggagtta ggggcgggat gggcggagtt
      121 aggggcggga ctatggttgc tgactaattg agatgcatgc tttgcatact tctgcctgct
      181 ggggagcctg gggactttcc acacctggtt gctgactaat tgagatgcat gctttgcata
      241 cttctgcctg ctggggagcc tggggacttt ccacacccta actgacacac attccacaga
      301 attaattcgc gttaaatttt tgttaaatca gctcattttt taaccaatag gccgaaatcg
      361 gcaaaatccc ttataaatca aaagaataga ccgagatagg gttgagtgtt gttccagttt
      421 ggaacaagag tccactatta aagaacgtgg actccaacgt caaaggnnnn nnnnnnnnnn
      481 nnnnnnnnnn nnnnnnnnnn nnnnnnnnnn nnnnntnnnn nnnnnnnnnn nnnnnnnnnn
      541 nnnnnnnnnn nnnnnnnnnn nnnnnnnnnn nnnnnnnnnn nnnnnnnnnn nnnnnnnnnn
      601 nnnnnnngnn nnnnnnnnnn nnnnnnnnnn nnnnnnnnnn nnnnnnnnnn nnnnnnnnnn
      661 nnnnnnnnnn nnnnnnnnnn nnnnnnnnnn nnnnnnnnnn nnnnnnnnnn nnnnnnnnnn
      721 nnnnnnnnnn nnggggatac cccctagagc cccagctggt tctttccgcc tcagaagcca
      781 tagagcccac cgcatcccca gcatgcctgc tattgtcttc ccaatcctcc cccttgctgt
      841 cctgccccac cccacccccc agaatagaat gacacctact cagacaatgc gatgcaattt
      901 cctcatttta ttaggaaagg acagtgggag tggcaccttc cagggtcaag gaaggcacgg
      961 gggaggggca aacaacagat ggctggcaac tagaaggcac agtcgaggct gatcagcgag
     1021 ctctagcatt taggtgacac tatagaatag ggccctctag atgcatgctc gagcggccgc
     1081 cagtgtgatg gatatctgca gaattccagc acactggcgg ccgttactag tggatcctca
     1141 agcgtagtct ggcacgtcgt atgggtaatc agaagggaag acaagttttt ttcttagtgt
     1201 gaaagtaggc tgaggcatct gtttccccat gtttttcttg tcatccttgt tgcttacttc
     1261 atagttcact tcagtcagga tggtgagaat atcatcgcct cgaggacatc gctctctcag
     1321 gctctggcaa agtgactgga tgtaccaggt tccctctgca gggtttcggt aggaaacaca
     1381 gttattcaca gtggccatcc ccagcagaaa gtcagcctca tccgggatat atctcgtttg
     1441 aggtgatgat aaatccattt ctaaataggg ttgctcctct gaatcagtct caacaggtat
     1501 acctttctgg tagttatccc cctgagcagc ctgaataaaa aacactttgg gttttccagc
     1561 aagggaaggg cacttcaaac cagtgaactg agatgtcagc tcatagatgg gggcctcctg
     1621 tccatcagtg ccatagatga tgcccttgtc tccatgggag aggatacagc agatgaagca
     1681 gtccatgtta ctgtggtcca tgagttggta gattttcaaa atctcataga tttgctctac
     1741 tgtgcagtca tcgtggggct tgatctcaaa atgaagctct tcaaaggtcg tggtcaaagc
     1801 ccctgcatcc aagtgtgttc cattcctgtc cctaatgctg tgaagtttgg gcactttctc
     1861 ccgtgctttt gcaaaattgt gattgttgat gatcagacag tatccccgag gtttgctttt
     1921 catttggtaa actttgtcca aagtctgtga ttcactatcc tgttctcttg gagagtccga
     1981 gattgtcatt accccacaca actcctcccc atttgaaaat tcatcaggac ttccttcaag
     2041 gctgctgctt ctctctttgc tgaattcttc atagtcgttg attatcttca gcaggctctt
     2101 gttgatttgg gcacagactc ttttcaggat gtccaacttt ccttctccca ggatgaccct
     2161 cttctccatc tctatgaaaa tatccagcag gttcatgtca tcatccagtt tgcatttgga
     2221 gatttcctct tgcaaaagaa acttaaaaga cctcaattct gatctgctca cttcttctga
     2281 aatctgatag agcatgaccc tgtaggcaga aatttgagcc ctgcctggtg tctgaagttc
     2341 cctttccatc tcctcctttc tagtgtttag gtaggtaatc agcaaatcca gtctattaat
     2401 tcggaagagc agctccttca ggaaggacag attgctttcc tccaacattc tcttttcctg
     2461 gagtctctgg aataacatca aggcatcctt gatgggttct tgcttccttt gcggaatgta
     2521 gtccaggctc aggaacttga gggaggccag atcttcactg tccagttgtt ccccaatatc
     2581 ataaagattt ctgctgaagt ccatggtacc aagcttgggt ctccctatag tgagtcgtat
     2641 taatttcgat aagccagtaa gcagtgggtt ctctagttag ccagagagct ctgcttatat
     2701 agacctccca ccgtacacgc ctaccgccca tttgcgtcaa tggggcggag ttgttacgac
     2761 attttggaaa gtcccgttga ttttggtgcc aaaacaaact cccattgacg tcaatggggt
     2821 ggagacttgg aaatccccgt gagtcaaacc gctatccacg cccattgatg tactgccaaa
     2881 accgcatcac catggtaata gcgatgacta atacgtagat gtactgccaa gtaggaaagt
     2941 cccataaggt catgtactgg gcataatgcc aggcgggcca tttaccgtca ttgacgtcaa
     3001 tagggggcgt acttggcata tgatacactt gatgtactgc caagtgggca gtttaccgta
     3061 aatactccac ccattgacgt caatggaaag tccctattgg cgttactatg ggaacatacg
     3121 tcattattga cgtcaatggg cgggggtcgt tgggcggtca gccaggcggg ccatttaccg
     3181 taagttatgt aacgcggaac tccatatatg ggctatgaac taatgacccc gtaattgatt
     3241 actattaata actagtcaat aatcaatgtc aacgcgtata tctggcccgt acatcgcgaa
     3301 gcagcgcaaa acgcctaacc ctaagcagat tcttcatgca attgtcggtc aagccttgcc
     3361 ttgttgtagc ttaaattttg ctcgcgcact actcagcgac ctccaacaca caagcaggga
     3421 gcagatactg gcttaactat gcggcatcag agcagattgt actgagagtg caccataggg
     3481 gatcgggaga tctcccgatc cgtcgacgtc aggtggcact tttcggggaa atgtgcgcgg
     3541 aacccctatt tgtttatttt tctaaataca ttcaaatatg tatccgctca tgagacaata
     3601 accctgataa atgcttcaat aatattgaaa aaggaagagt atgagtattc aacatttccg
     3661 tgtcgccctt attccctttt ttgcggcatt ttgccttcct gtttttgctc acccagaaac
     3721 gctggtgaaa gtaaaagatg ctgaagatca gttgggtgca cgagtgggtt acatcgaact
     3781 ggatctcaac agcggtaaga tccttgagag ttttcgcccc gaagaacgtt ttccaatgat
     3841 gagcactttt aaagttctgc tatgtggcgc ggtattatcc cgtattgacg ccgggcaaga
     3901 gcaactcggt cgccgcatac actattctca gaatgacttg gttgagtact caccagtcac
     3961 agaaaagcat cttacggatg gcatgacagt aagagaatta tgcagtgctg ccataaccat
     4021 gagtgataac actgcggcca acttacttct gacaacgatc ggaggaccga aggagctaac
     4081 cgcttttttg cacaacatgg gggatcatgt aactcgcctt gatcgttggg aaccggagct
     4141 gaatgaagcc ataccaaacg acgagcgtga caccacgatg cctgtagcaa tggcaacaac
     4201 gttgcgcaaa ctattaactg gcgaactact tactctagct tcccggcaac aattaataga
     4261 ctggatggag gcggataaag ttgcaggacc acttctgcgc tcggcccttc cggctggctg
     4321 gtttattgct gataaatctg gagccggtga gcgtgggtct cgcggtatca ttgcagcact
     4381 ggggccagat ggtaagccct cccgtatcgt agttatctac acgacgggga gtcaggcaac
     4441 tatggatgaa cgaaatagac agatcgctga gataggtgcc tcactgatta agcattggta
     4501 actgtcagac caagtttact catatatact ttagattgat ttaaaacttc atttttaatt
     4561 taaaaggatc taggtgaaga tcctttttga taatctcatg accaaaatcc cttaacgtga
     4621 gttttcgttc cactgagcgt cagaccccgt agaaaagatc aaaggatctt cttgagatcc
     4681 tttttttctg cgcgtaatct gctgcttgca aacaaaaaaa ccaccgctac cagcggtggt
     4741 ttgtttgccg gatcaagagc taccaactct ttttccgaag gtaactggct tcagcagagc
     4801 gcagatacca aatactgttc ttctagtgta gccgtagtta ggccaccact tcaagaactc
     4861 tgtagcaccg cctacatacc tcgctctgct aatcctgtta ccagtggctg ctgccagtgg
     4921 cgataagtcg tgtcttaccg ggttggactc aagacgatag ttaccggata aggcgcagcg
     4981 gtcgggctga acggggggtt cgtgcacaca gcccagcttg gagcgaacga cctacaccga
     5041 actgagatac ctacagcgtg agctatgaga aagcgccacg cttcccgaag ggagaaaggc
     5101 ggacaggtat ccggtaagcg gcagggtcgg aacaggagag cgcacgaggg agcttccagg
     5161 gggaaacgcc tggtatcttt atagtcctgt cgggtttcgc cacctctgac ttgagcgtcg
     5221 atttttgtga tgctcgtcag gggggcggag cctatggaaa aacgccagca acgcggcctt
     5281 tttacggttc ctggcctttt gctggccttt tgctcacatg ttctttcctg cgttatcccc
     5341 tgattctgtg gataaccgta ttaccgcctt tgagtgagct gataccgctc gccgcagccg
     5401 aacgaccgag cgcagcgagt cagtgagcga ggaagcggaa gagcgcccaa tacgcaaacc
     5461 gcctctcccc gcgcgttggc cgattcatta atgcagctgg cacgacaggt ttcccgactg
     5521 gaaagcgggc agtgagcgca acgcaattaa tgtgagttag ctcactcatt aggcacccca
     5581 ggctttacac tttatgcttc cggctcgtat gttgtgtgga attgtgagcg gataacaatt
     5641 tcacacagga aacagctatg accatgatta cgccaagctc tagctagagg tcgacggtat
     5701 acagacatga taagatacat tgatgagttt ggacaaacca caactagaat gcagtgaaaa
     5761 aaatgcttta tttgtgaaat ttgtgatgct attgctttat ttgtaaccat tataagctgc
     5821 aataaacaag ttggggtggg cgaagaactc cagcatgaga tccccgcgct ggaggatcat
     5881 ccagccggcg tcccggaaaa cgattccgaa gcccaacctt tcatagaagg cggcggtgga
     5941 atcgaaatct cgtgatggca ggttgggcgt cgcttggtcg gtcatttcga accccagagt
     6001 cccgctcaga agaactcgtc aagaaggcga tagaaggcga tgcgctgcga atcgggagcg
     6061 gcgataccgt aaagcacgag gaagcggtca gcccattcgc cgccaagctc ttcagcaata
     6121 tcacgggtag ccaacgctat gtcctgatag cggtccgcca cacccagccg gccacagtcg
     6181 atgaatccag aaaagcggcc attttccacc atgatattcg gcaagcaggc atcgccatgg
     6241 gtcacgacga gatcctcgcc gtcgggcatg cgcgccttga gcctggcgaa cagttcggct
     6301 ggcgcgagcc cctgatgctc ttcgtccaga tcatcctgat cgacaagacc ggcttccatc
     6361 cgagtacgtg ctcgctcgat gcgatgtttc gcttggtggt cgaatgggca ggtagccgga
     6421 tcaagcgtat gcagccgccg cattgcatca gccatgatgg atactttctc ggcaggagca
     6481 aggtgagatg acaggagatc ctgccccggc acttcgccca atagcagcca gtcccttccc
     6541 gcttcagtga caacgtcgag cacagctgcg caaggaacgc ccgtcgtggc cagccacgat
     6601 agccgcgctg cctcgtcctg cagttcattc agggcaccgg acaggtcggt cttgacaaaa
     6661 agaaccgggc gcccctgcgc tgacagccgg aacacggcgg catcagagca gccgattgtc
     6721 tgttgtgccc agtcatagcc gaatagcctc tccacccaag cggccggaga acctgcgtgc
     6781 aatccatctt gttcaatcat gcgaaacgat cctcatcctg tctcttgatc agatccgaaa
     6841 atggatatac aagctcccgg gagctttttg caaaagccta ggcctccaaa aaagcctcct
     6901 cactac
//
